>Addgene plasmid #1234 | 6375 H10Ydj1 | addgene partial sequence | sequence record 16517 | T7 5'-TAATACGACTCACTATAGGG-3'
GTTTAACTTTAAGAAGGAGATATACCATGGAGCCATCATCATCATCATCATCATCATCATCACAGCAGCG
GCCATATCGAAGGTCGTCATATGGTTAAAGAAACTAAGTTTTACGATATTCTAGGTGTTCCAGTAACTAC
CACTGATGTCGAAATTAAGAAAGCTTATAGAAAATGCGCCTTAAAATACCATCCAGATAAGAATCCAAGT
GAGGAAGCTGCGGAAAAGTTCAAAGAAGCTTCAGCAGCCTATGAAATTTTATCAAATCCTGAAAAGAGAG
ATATATATGACCAATTTGGTGAAGATGGTCTAAGTGGTGCTGGTGGCGCTGGCGGATTCCCACGTGGTGG
ATTCCGTTTTGGTGACGATATCTTTTCCCAATTCTTTGGTG
