[The description below was written by a language model from this plasmid's Addgene catalogue record.]
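Description:
6375 H10Ydj1 is a bacterial expression plasmid built on the pJC45 backbone that carries the Saccharomyces cerevisiae YDJ1 gene (also known as YNL064C, HSP40, MAB3 or MAS5). It is maintained in E. coli as a high-copy plasmid under ampicillin selection. The insert was placed in the vector by restriction enzyme cloning. The origin of replication, the cloning sites used and the overall plasmid size are not stated in the record, and no feature table is available to confirm the layout.

The payload is Ydj1, a yeast Hsp40-family (J-domain) co-chaperone, fused at its N terminus to a histidine tag supplied by the backbone. The "H10" in the name suggests a ten-histidine tag, although the record itself says only "his tag". Such a tag allows the recombinant protein to be recovered by immobilised metal affinity chromatography. The promoter is not explicitly listed. However, a T7 primer is given as the 5′ sequencing primer, which is consistent with a T7 promoter lying upstream of the tagged open reading frame, as is usual for vectors designed for T7 RNA polymerase-driven expression in E. coli.

The plasmid is associated with work showing that Hsp104 catalyses both the formation and the elimination of self-replicating Sup35 prion conformers. In that context, the construct most plausibly served as a source of purified recombinant Ydj1 for in vitro chaperone and prion conversion studies, though the record does not spell out its specific use. Part of the plasmid was derived from a construct made in another laboratory.
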