Addgene plasmid #1234: 6375 H10Ydj1
Depositing lab: Susan Lindquist. Depositing organization: Whitehead Institute for Biomedical Research. Publication: Hsp104 catalyzes formation and elimination of self-replicating Sup35 prion conformers. Shorter J, Lindquist S. Science 2004 Jun 18;304(5678):1793-7. Epub 2004 May 20. 10.1126/science.1098007 PubMed 15155912.
Backbone
  Vector backbone: pJC45
  Vector type: Bacterial Expression
Growth in bacteria
  Bacterial resistance: Ampicillin, 100 μg/mL
  Growth temperature: 37°C
  Growth strain: DH5alpha
  Copy number: High Copy
Gene/Insert
  Gene/Insert name: Ydj1
  Species: S. cerevisiae (budding yeast)
  Entrez Gene: YDJ1 (a.k.a. YNL064C, HSP40, MAB3, MAS5)
  Tag / fusion protein: his tag (N terminal on backbone)
  Cloning method: Restriction Enzyme
  Sequencing primers: 5′ T7
Resource information
  A portion of this plasmid was derived from a plasmid made by: John Glover
Terms and licenses: Academic/Nonprofit Terms; Industry Terms: Not Available to Industry
How to cite: 6375 H10Ydj1 was a gift from Susan Lindquist (Addgene plasmid # 1234 ; http://n2t.net/addgene:1234 ; RRID:Addgene_1234)
